>Addgene plasmid #85882 | AB.pCCL.sin.cPPT.GFP.miR-339-3p.sensor.PGK.dNGFR.WPRE | addgene full sequence | sequence record 170045 | Addgene NGS Result
ATGGTGAGCAAGGGCGAGGAGCTGTTCACCGGGGTGGTGCCCATCCTGGTCGAGCTGGACGGCGACGTAA
ACGGCCACAAGTTCAGCGTGTCCGGCGAGGGCGAGGGCGATGCCACCTACGGCAAGCTGACCCTGAAGTT
CATCTGCACCACCGGCAAGCTGCCCGTGCCCTGGCCCACCCTCGTGACCACCCTGACCTACGGCGTGCAG
TGCTTCAGCCGCTACCCCGACCACATGAAGCAGCACGACTTCTTCAAGTCCGCCATGCCCGAAGGCTACG
TCCAGGAGCGCACCATCTTCTTCAAGGACGACGGCAACTACAAGACCCGCGCCGAGGTGAAGTTCGAGGG
CGACACCCTGGTGAACCGCATCGAGCTGAAGGGCATCGACTTCAAGGAGGACGGCAACATCCTGGGGCAC
AAGCTGGAGTACAACTACAACAGCCACAACGTCTATATCATGGCCGACAAGCAGAAGAACGGCATCAAGG
TGAACTTCAAGATCCGCCACAACATCGAGGACGGCAGCGTGCAGCTCGCCGACCACTACCAGCAGAACAC
CCCCATCGGCGACGGCCCCGTGCTGCTGCCCGACAACCACTACCTGAGCACCCAGTCCGCCCTGAGCAAA
GACCCCAACGAGAAGCGCGATCACATGGTCCTGCTGGAGTTCGTGACCGCCGCCGGGATCACTCTCGGCA
TGGACGAGCTGTACAAGTAAAGCGGCCGCGTCGAGAGATGGGGGAGGCTAACTGAGCTAGCCGACCTTAA
CTGGGGAGTACTGGTCGACGTAGCGGCTCTGTCGTCGAGGCGCTCAGGCTCTGTCGTCGAGGCGCTCAGG
CTCTGTCGTCGAGGCGCTCAGGCTCTGTCGTCGAGGCGCTCAGGCTCTGTCGTCGAGGCGCTCAGGCTCT
GTCGTCGAGGCGCTCAACCGGTACTAGCTTAGTCATGCACCGGGCTGCAGGAATTCGATGACAGGCGCAG
CTTCCGAGGGATTTGAGATCCAGACATGATAAGATACATTGATGAGTTTGGACAAACCAAAACTAGAATG
CAGTGAAAAAAATGCCTTATTTGTGAAATTTGTGATGCTATTGCCTTATTTGTAACCATTATAAGCTGCA
ATAAACAAGTTAACAACAACAATTGCATTCATTTTATGTTTCAGGTTCAGGGGGAGGTGTGGGAGGTTTT
TTAAAGCAAGTAAAACCTCTACAAATGTGGTATGGCTGATTATGATCAGATCTCTCGAGGCTAGTCTCGT
GATCGATAAAATTTTGAATTTTTGTAATTTGTTTTTGTAATTCTTTAGTTTGTATGTCTGTTGCTATTAT
GTCTACTATTCTTTCCCCTGCACTGTACCCCCCAATCCCCCCTTTTCTTTTAAAAGTTAACCGATACCGT
CGAGATCCGTTCACTAATCGAATGGATCTGTCTCTGTCTCTCTCTCCACCTTCTTCTTCTATTCCTTCGG
GCCTGTCGGGTCCCCTCGGGGTTGGGAGGTGGGTCTGAAACGATAATGGTGAATATCCCTGCCTAACTCT
ATTCACTATAGAAAGTACAGCAAAAACTATTCTTAAACCTACCAAGCCTCCTACTATCATTATGAATAAT
TTTATATACCACAGCCAATTTGTTATGTTAAACCAATTCCACAAACTTGCCCATTTATCTAATTCCAATA
ATTCTTGTTCATTCTTTTCTTGCTGGTTTTGCGATTCTTCAATTAAGGAGTGTATTAAGCTTGTGTAATT
GTTAATTTCTCTGTCCCACTCCATCCAGGTCGTGTGATTCCAAATCTGTTCCAGAGATTTATTACTCCAA
CTAGCATTCCAAGGCACAGCAGTGGTGCAAATGAGTTTTCCAGAGCAACCCCAAATCCCCAGGAGCTGTT
GATCCTTTAGGTATCTTTCCACAGCCAGGATTCTTGCCTGGAGCTGCTTGATGCCCCAGACTGTGAGTTG
CAACAGATGCTGTTGCGCCTCAATAGCCCTCAGCAAATTGTTCTGCTGCTGCACTATACCAGACAATAAT
TGTCTGGCCTGTACCGTCAGCGTCATTGACGCTGCGCCCATAGTGCTTCCTGCTGCTCCCAAGAACCCAA
GGAACAAAGCTCCTATTCCCACTGCTCTTTTTTCTCTCTGCACCACTCTTCTCTTTGCCTTGGTGGGTGC
TACTCCTAATGGTTCAATTTTTACTACTTTATATTTATATAATTCACTTCTCCAATTGTCCCTCATATCT
CCTCCTCCAGGTCTGAAGATCAGCGGCCGCTTGCTGTGCGGTGGTCTTACTTTTGTTTTGCTCTTCCTCT
ATCTTGTCTAAAGCTTCCTTGGTGTCTTTTATCTCTATCCTTTGATGCACACAATAGAGGGTTGCTACTG
TATTATATAATGATCTAAGTTCTTCTGATCCTGTCTGAAGGGATGGTTGTAGCTGTCCCAGTATTTGTCT
ACAGCCTTCTGATGTTTCTAACAGGCCAGGATTAACTGCGAATCGTTCTAGCTCCCTGCTTGCCCATACT
ATATGTTTTAATTTATATTTTTTCTTTCCCCCTGGCCTTAACCGAATTTTTTCCCATCGCGATCTAATTC
TCCCCCGCTTAATACTGACGCTCTCGCACCCATCTCTCTCCTTCTAGCCTCCGCTAGTCAAAATTTTTGG
CGTACTCACCAGTCGCCGCCCCTCGCCTCTTGCCGTGCGCGCTTCAGCAAGCCGAGTCCTGCGTCGAGAG
AGCTCCTCTGGTTTCCCTTTCGCTTTCAAGTCCCTGTTCGGGCGCCACTGCTAGAGATTTTCCACACTGA
CTAAAAGGGTCTGAGGGATCTCTAGTTACCAGAGTCACACAACAGACGGGCACACACTACTTGAAGCACT
CAAGGCAAGCTTTATTGAGGCTTAAGCAGTGGGTTCCCTAGTTAGCCAGAGAGCTCCCAGGCTCAGATCT
GGTCTAACCAGAGAGACCCCGGTTCACTAAACGAGCTCTGCTTATATAGACCTCCCACCGTACACGCCTA
CCGCCCATTTGCGTCAATGGGGCGGAGTTGTTACGACATTTTGGAAAGTCCCGTTGATTTTGGTGCCAAA
ACAAACTCCCATTGACGTCAATGGGGTGGAGACTTGGAAATCCCCGTGAGTCAAACCGCTATCCACGCCC
ATTGATGTACTGCCAAAACCGCATCACCATGGTAATAGCGATGACTAATACGTAGATGTACTGCCAAGTA
GGAAAGTCCCATAAGGTCATGTACTGGGCATAATGCCAGGCGGGCCATTTACCGTCATTGACGTCAATAG
GGGGCGTACTTGGCATATGATACACTTGATGTACTGCCAAGTGGGCAGTTTACCGTAAATACTCCACCCA
TTGACGTCAATGGAAAGTCCCTATTGGCGTTACTATGGGAACATACGTCATTATTGACGTCAATGGGCGG
GGGTCGTTGGGCGGTCAGCCAGGCGGGCCATTTACCGTAAGTTATGTAACGCGGAACTCCATATATGGGC
TATGAACTAATGACCCCGTAATTGATTACTATTAATAACTAGTCAATAATCAATGTCAACATGGCGGTAA
TGTTGGACATGAGCCAATATAAATGTACATATTATGATATGGATACAACGTATGCAATGGCCAAGCTTGC
AGCTCCAGCTTTTGTTCCCTTTAGTGAGGGTTAATTGCGCGCTTGGCGTAATCATGGTCATAGCTGTTTC
CTGTGTGAAATTGTTATCCGCTCACAATTCCACACAACATACGAGCCGGAAGCATAAAGTGTAAAGCCTG
GGGTGCCTAATGAGTGAGCTAACTCACATTAATTGCGTTGCGCTCACTGCCCGCTTTCCAGTCGGGAAAC
CTGTCGTGCCAGCTGCATTAATGAATCGGCCAACGCGCGGGGAGAGGCGGTTTGCGTATTGGGCGCTCTT
CCGCTTCCTCGCTCACTGACTCGCTGCGCTCGGTCGTTCGGCTGCGGCGAGCGGTATCAGCTCACTCAAA
GGCGGTAATACGGTTATCCACAGAATCAGGGGATAACGCAGGAAAGAACATGTGAGCAAAAGGCCAGCAA
AAGGCCAGGAACCGTAAAAAGGCCGCGTTGCTGGCGTTTTTCCATAGGCTCCGCCCCCCTGACGAGCATC
ACAAAAATCGACGCTCAAGTCAGAGGTGGCGAAACCCGACAGGACTATAAAGATACCAGGCGTTTCCCCC
TGGAAGCTCCCTCGTGCGCTCTCCTGTTCCGACCCTGCCGCTTACCGGATACCTGTCCGCCTTTCTCCCT
TCGGGAAGCGTGGCGCTTTCTCATAGCTCACGCTGTAGGTATCTCAGTTCGGTGTAGGTCGTTCGCTCCA
AGCTGGGCTGTGTGCACGAACCCCCCGTTCAGCCCGACCGCTGCGCCTTATCCGGTAACTATCGTCTTGA
GTCCAACCCGGTAAGACACGACTTATCGCCACTGGCAGCAGCCACTGGTAACAGGATTAGCAGAGCGAGG
TATGTAGGCGGTGCTACAGAGTTCTTGAAGTGGTGGCCTAACTACGGCTACACTAGAAGAACAGTATTTG
GTATCTGCGCTCTGCTGAAGCCAGTTACCTTCGGAAAAAGAGTTGGTAGCTCTTGATCCGGCAAACAAAC
CACCGCTGGTAGCGGTGGTTTTTTTGTTTGCAAGCAGCAGATTACGCGCAGAAAAAAAGGATCTCAAGAA
GATCCTTTGATCTTTTCTACGGGGTCTGACGCTCAGTGGAACGAAAACTCACGTTAAGGGATTTTGGTCA
TGAGATTATCAAAAAGGATCTTCACCTAGATCCTTTTAAATTAAAAATGAAGTTTTAAATCAATCTAAAG
TATATATGAGTAAACTTGGTCTGACAGTTACCAATGCTTAATCAGTGAGGCACCTATCTCAGCGATCTGT
CTATTTCGTTCATCCATAGTTGCCTGACTCCCCGTCGTGTAGATAACTACGATACGGGAGGGCTTACCAT
CTGGCCCCAGTGCTGCAATGATACCGCGAGACCCACGCTCACCGGCTCCAGATTTATCAGCAATAAACCA
GCCAGCCGGAAGGGCCGAGCGCAGAAGTGGTCCTGCAACTTTATCCGCCTCCATCCAGTCTATTAATTGT
TGCCGGGAAGCTAGAGTAAGTAGTTCGCCAGTTAATAGTTTGCGCAACGTTGTTGCCATTGCTACAGGCA
TCGTGGTGTCACGCTCGTCGTTTGGTATGGCTTCATTCAGCTCCGGTTCCCAACGATCAAGGCGAGTTAC
ATGATCCCCCATGTTGTGCAAAAAAGCGGTTAGCTCCTTCGGTCCTCCGATCGTTGTCAGAAGTAAGTTG
GCCGCAGTGTTATCACTCATGGTTATGGCAGCACTGCATAATTCTCTTACTGTCATGCCATCCGTAAGAT
GCTTTTCTGTGACTGGTGAGTACTCAACCAAGTCATTCTGAGAATAGTGTATGCGGCGACCGAGTTGCTC
TTGCCCGGCGTCAATACGGGATAATACCGCGCCACATAGCAGAACTTTAAAAGTGCTCATCATTGGAAAA
CGTTCTTCGGGGCGAAAACTCTCAAGGATCTTACCGCTGTTGAGATCCAGTTCGATGTAACCCACTCGTG
CACCCAACTGATCTTCAGCATCTTTTACTTTCACCAGCGTTTCTGGGTGAGCAAAAACAGGAAGGCAAAA
TGCCGCAAAAAAGGGAATAAGGGCGACACGGAAATGTTGAATACTCATACTCTTCCTTTTTCAATATTAT
TGAAGCATTTATCAGGGTTATTGTCTCATGAGCGGATACATATTTGAATGTATTTAGAAAAATAAACAAA
TAGGGGTTCCGCGCACATTTCCCCGAAAAGTGCCACCTAAATTGTAAGCGTTAATATTTTGTTAAAATTC
GCGTTAAATTTTTGTTAAATCAGCTCATTTTTTAACCAATAGGCCGAAATCGGCAAAATCCCTTATAAAT
CAAAAGAATAGACCGAGATAGGGT
[37 nt withheld, positions 5975-6011]
AAAGAACGTGGACTCCAACGTCAAAGG
[49 nt withheld, positions 6039-6087]
T
[91 nt withheld, positions 6089-6179]
G
[124 nt withheld, positions 6181-6304]
CCCATTCGCCATTCAGGCTGCGCAACTGTTGGGAAGGGCGATCGGTGCGGGCCTCTTCGCTATTACGCCA
GCTGGCGAAAGGGGGATGTGCTGCAAGGCGATTAAGTTGGGTAACGCCAGGGTTTTCCCAGTCACGACGT
TGTAAAACGACGGCCAGTGAGCGCGCGTAATACGACTCACTATAGGGCGAATTGGGTACGTCCCTAGGCC
TCCAAAAAAGCCTCCTCACTACTTCTGGAATAGCTCAGAGGCCGAGGCGGCCTCGGCCTCTGCATAAATA
AAAAAAATTAGTCAGCCATGGGGCGGAGAATGGGCGGAACTGGGCGGAGTTAGGGGCGGGATGGGCGGAG
TTAGGGGCGGGATAGCTAGAGCCAGACATGATAAGATACATTGATGAGTTTGGACAAACCACAACTAGAA
TGCAGTGAAAAAAATGCTTTATTTGTGAAATTTGTGATGCTATTGCTTTATTTGTAACCATTATAAGCTG
CAATAAACAAGTTCCTCTCACTCTCTGATATTCATTTCTTTGCAAGTTATAAATACTGAATAATAAGATG
ACATGAACTACTACTGCTAGAGATTTTCCACACTGACTAAAAGGGTCTGAGGGATCTCTAGTTACCAGAG
TCACACAACAGACGGGCACACACTACTTGAAGCACTCAAGGCAAGCTTTATTGAGGCTTAAGCAGTGGGT
TCCCTAGTTAGCCAGAGAGCTCCCAGGCTCAGATCTGGTCTAACCAGAGAGACCCAGTACAAGCAAAAAG
CAGATCTTGTCTTCGTTGGGAGTGAATTAGCCCTTCCAGTCCCCCCTTTTCTTTTAAAAAGTGGCTAAGA
TCTACAGCTGCCTTGTAAGTCATTGGTCTTAAAGGTACCGAGCTCGAATTCCAGGCGGGGAGGCGGCCCA
AAGGGAGATCCGACTCGTCTGAGGGCGAAGGCGAAGACGCGGAAGAGGCCGCAGAGCCGGCAGCAGGCCG
CGGGAAGGAAGGTCCGCTGGATTGAGGGCCGAAGGGACGTAGCAGAAGGACGTCCCGCGCAGAATCCAGG
TGGCAACACAGGCGAGCAGCCATGGAAAGGACGTCAGCTTCCCCGACAACACCACGGAATTGTCAGTGCC
CAACAGCCGAGCCCCTGTCCAGCAGCGGGCAAGGCAGGCGGCGATGAGTTCCGCCGTGGCAATAGGGAGG
GGGAAAGCGAAAGTCCCGGAAAGGAGCTGACAGGTGGTGGCAATGCCCCAACCAGTGGGGGTTGCGTCAG
CAAACACAGTGCACACCACGCCACGTTGCCTGACAACGGGCCACAACTCCTCATAAAGAGACAGCAACCA
GGATTTATACAAGGAGGAGAAAATGAAAGCCATACGGGAAGCAATAGCATGATACAAAGGCATTAAAGCA
GCGTATCCACATAGCGTAAAAGGAGCAACATAGTTAAGAATACCAGTCAATCTTTCACAAATTTTGTAAT
CCAGAGGTTGATTGTCGACTCTAGACTCGACTCTAGAGGATCCCCCTGTTCCACCTCTTGAAGGCTATGT
AGGCCACAAGGCCCACAACCACAGCAGCCAGGATGGAGCAATAGACAGGGATGAGGTTGTCGGTGGTGCC
TCGGGTCACCACGGGCTGGGAGCTGCCCATCACTGTGGTCACCACACCTGCCACCGTGCTGGCTATGAGG
TCTTGTTCTGGAGGTGCCTCAGGCTCCTGGGTGCTGGGGGCTGTGCTGTCCGAGCCCTCTGGGGGTGTGG
ACCGTGTAATCCAACGGCCAGGGATCTCCTCGCACTCGGCGTCGGCCCAGCGTGTGCACTCGCGGAGCTG
GCGCTCGGTGTCCTCGCACACGGTGCAGGGCAGGCACGGGTCCACGTGGTTGGCCTCGTCGGAATACGTG
CCGTCGGGGCACTCCTCGCACACGGTGTTCTGCTTGTCCTGGCAGGAGAACACGAGGCCCGAGCCCGCCT
CGCACACGCGGCACGCCTCGCAGCGCCCAGTCGTCTCATCCTGGTAGTAGCCGTAGGCGCAGCGGCACAC
GGCGTCGTCGGCCTCCACGCACGGCGCCGACATGCTCTGGAGCCCCACGCACTCGGTGCACGGCTTGCAC
GGCTCGGTCGCGCTCACCACGTCGGAGAACGTCACGCTGTCCAGGCAGGGCTCACACACGGTCTGGTTGG
CTCCACAAGGCTGGGCCACACCCTCGCCCAGGTTGCAGGCTTTGCAGCACTCACCGCTGTGTGTGTACAG
GCCTGTGGGGCATGCCTCCTTGGCACCTCCAAGGGACACCCCCAGAAGCAGCAACAGCAGCAGGCGCGGC
CCGTCCATGGCGCGGCCGGTGGCACCTGCCCCCATCGCCCGCCTCCCGCGGCAGCGCTCGACTTCCAGCT
CGGTCCGCTTTGCGGACTGATGGGGCTGCGCTGCGCTGCGCTCCAGCGCCCCCCCTGCCCGCCGGAGCTG
GCCGCGGCCCGAATTCCTGCAGCCCGGGGGATCCCCCTGGGGAGAGAGGTCGGTGATTCGGTCAACGAGG
GAGCCGACTGCCGACGTGCGCTCCGGAGGCTTGCAGAATGCGGAACACCGCGCGGGCAGGAACAGGGCCC
ACACTACCGCCCCACACCCCGCCTCCCGCACCGCCCCTTCCCGGCCGCTGCTCTCGGCGCGCCCTGCTGA
GCAGCCGCTATTGGCCACAGCCCATCGCGGTCGGCGCGCTGCCATTGCTCCCTGGCGCTGTCCGTCTGCG
AGGGTACTAGTGAGACGTGCGGCTTCCGTTTGTCACGTCCGGCACGCCGCGAACCGCAAGGAACCTTCCC
GACTTAGGGGCGGAGCAGGAAGCGTCGCCGGGGGGCCCACAAGGGTAGCGGCGAAGATCCGGGTGACGCT
GCGAACGGACGTGAAGAATGTGCGAGACCCAGGGTCGGCGCCGCTGCGTTTCCCGGAACCACGCCCAGAG
CAGCCGCGTCCCTGCGCAAACCCAGGGCTGCCTTGGAAAAGGCGCAACCCCAACCCCGTGGAATTCGATA
TCAAGCTTCTCGAGGGTAGGCGTGTACGGTGGGAGGCCTATATAAGCAGAGCTCGTTTAGTGAACCGTCA
GATCGCCTGGAGACGCCATCCACGCTGTTTTGACCTCCATAGAAGACACCGGGACCGATCCAGCCTCCGC
GGAATTCACC
Features (pLannotate 1.2.2; 34 found; start..end, strand, type, name):
      1..720     +  CDS            EGFP: the original enhanced GFP (Yang et al., 1996) mammalian codon-optimized
    950..969     +  misc_feature   MCS (fragment): pBluescript multiple cloning site
    997..1131    -  polyA_signal   SV40 poly(A) signal: SV40 polyadenylation signal
   1154..1238    -  CDS            large T antigen (fragment): large T antigen from SV40 (simian virus 40)
   1268..1385    -  misc_feature   cPPT/CTS: central polypurine tract and central termination sequence of HIV-1
   1404..1504    -  CDS            Rev (fragment): human immunodeficiency virus 1 (HIV-1) Rev protein; rev; enhances nuclear export of unspliced and incompletely spliced viral mRNAs
   1881..2114    -  misc_feature   RRE: The Rev response element (RRE) of HIV-1 allows for Rev-dependent mRNA export from the nucleus to the cytoplasm.
   2260..2623    -  CDS            HIV-1 gag (fragment): gag protein from human immunodeficiency virus 1; gag
   2607..2732    -  misc_feature   HIV-1 Ψ: packaging signal of human immunodeficiency virus type 1
   2779..2959    -  LTR            5' LTR (truncated): truncated 5' long terminal repeat (LTR) from HIV-1
   2974..3177    -  promoter       CMV promoter: human cytomegalovirus (CMV) immediate early promoter
   3178..3557    -  enhancer       CMV enhancer: human cytomegalovirus immediate early enhancer
   3658..3676    -  promoter       T3 promoter: promoter for bacteriophage T3 RNA polymerase
   3721..3737    -  protein_bind   lac operator: The lac repressor binds to the lac operator to inhibit transcription in E. coli. This inhibition can be relieved by adding lactose or isopropyl-β-D-thiogalactopyranoside (IPTG). lac repressor encoded by lacI
   3745..3775    -  promoter       lac promoter: promoter for the E. coli lac operon
   3790..3811    -  protein_bind   CAP binding site: CAP binding activates transcription in the presence of cAMP. E. coli catabolite activator protein
   3824..3916    -  CDS            lacI (fragment): lac repressor; lacI; The lac repressor binds to the lac operator to inhibit transcription in E. coli. This inhibition can be relieved by adding lactose or isopropyl-β-D-thiogalactopyranoside (IPTG).
   4099..4687    -  rep_origin     ori: high-copy-number ColE1/pMB1/pBR322/pUC origin of replication
   4858..5718    -  CDS            AmpR: β-lactamase; bla; confers resistance to ampicillin, carbenicillin, and related antibiotics
   5719..5823    -  promoter       AmpR promoter: bla
   5876..6304    -  rep_origin     f1 ori (sequence partly withheld): f1 bacteriophage origin of replication; arrow indicates direction of (+) strand synthesis
   6309..6464    -  CDS            lacZα (fragment): LacZα fragment of β-galactosidase; lacZ fragment
   6472..6490    +  promoter       T7 promoter: promoter for bacteriophage T7 RNA polymerase
   6511..6646    -  rep_origin     SV40 ori: SV40 origin of replication
   6686..6807    -  polyA_signal   SV40 poly(A) signal: SV40 polyadenylation signal
   6879..7112    -  LTR            3' LTR (ΔU3): self-inactivating 3' long terminal repeat (LTR) from HIV-1
   7114..7182    -  CDS            nef (fragment): NEF_HV1Z2 - Experimental evidence at protein level: Swiss-Prot protein existence level 1. Extracellular Nef protein targets CD4(+) T-lymphocytes for apoptosis by interacting with CXCR4 surface receptors. From Human immunodeficiency virus type 1 group M subtype D (isolate Z2/CDC-Z34) (HIV-1).
   7199..7787    -  misc_feature   WPRE: woodchuck hepatitis virus posttranscriptional regulatory element
   7801..7819    -  misc_feature   MCS (fragment): pUC18/19 multiple cloning site
   7822..8649    -  CDS            NGFR (fragment): TNR16_HUMAN - Also known as TNFRSF16. Experimental evidence at protein level: Swiss-Prot protein existence level 1. Low affinity receptor which can bind to NGF, BDNF, NTF3, and NTF4. Forms a heterodimeric receptor with SORCS2 that binds the precursor forms of NGF, BDNF and NTF3 with high affinity, and has much lower affinity for mature NGF and BDNF (PubMed:24908487). Plays an important role in differentiation and survival of specific neuronal populations during development (By similarity). Can mediate cell survival as well as cell death of neural cells. Plays a role in the inactivation of RHOA
   8764..8788    -  misc_feature   MCS (fragment): pBluescript multiple cloning site
   8791..9301    -  promoter       hPGK promoter: human phosphoglycerate kinase 1 promoter
   9304..9327    +  misc_feature   MCS (fragment): pBluescript multiple cloning site
   9329..9367    +  promoter       minimal CMV promoter: human cytomegalovirus (CMV) immediate early promoter
