[The description below was written by a language model from this plasmid's Addgene catalogue record and pLannotate feature annotations shown in this document.]
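Description:
AB.pCCL.sin.cPPT.GFP.miR-339-3p.sensor.PGK.dNGFR.WPRE is a third-generation-style, self-inactivating HIV-1 lentiviral transfer plasmid that reports the activity of human miR-339-3p in transduced cells. It is propagated in E. coli as a high-copy plasmid through a ColE1/pUC-type origin with ampicillin resistance; an f1 origin and an SV40 origin are also annotated in the backbone. The viral genome is transcribed from a CMV enhancer/promoter fused to a truncated 5' LTR. It carries the Ψ packaging signal with a partial gag sequence, the RRE for Rev-dependent nuclear export, the cPPT/CTS, a WPRE to enhance transcript expression, and a ΔU3 3' LTR that inactivates LTR promoter activity after integration.

The payload is a bidirectional expression unit. The human PGK promoter sits back to back with a minimal CMV promoter, so that PGK drives a truncated NGFR (dNGFR, a surface marker) in one direction while EGFP is transcribed in the opposite direction and terminated by an SV40 poly(A) signal. The 171 bp sensor insert, cloned between NheI and AgeI sites, is not itself annotated in the feature table, but the unannotated gap between the EGFP coding sequence and its poly(A) signal suggests it lies in the EGFP 3' UTR. The record does not describe the sensor's composition; such sensors normally carry target sites complementary to the microRNA. In this design, active miR-339-3p suppresses EGFP while dNGFR is unaffected and serves as an internal normaliser for transduction and expression level, so the GFP-to-NGFR ratio reads out microRNA activity. The plasmid comes from work on microRNA sensor and decoy libraries. The sequenced record is 9,464 nt, slightly shorter than the catalogued 9,480 bp.
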