Addgene plasmid #85882: AB.pCCL.sin.cPPT.GFP.miR-339-3p.sensor.PGK.dNGFR.WPRE
Purpose: Sensor Plasmid
Depositing lab: Brian Brown. Depositing organization: Icahn School of Medicine at Mount Sinai. Publication: High-throughput assessment of microRNA activity and function using microRNA sensor and decoy libraries. Mullokandov G, Baccarini A, Ruzo A, Jayaprakash AD, Tung N, Israelow B, Evans MJ, Sachidanandam R, Brown BD. Nat Methods. 2012 Jul 1;9(8):840-6. doi: 10.1038/nmeth.2078. PubMed 22751203.
Backbone
  Vector backbone: AB.pCCL.sin.cPPT.GFP.PGK.dNGFR.WPRE
  Backbone size w/o insert (bp): 9309
  Total vector size (bp): 9480
  Vector type: Lentiviral
  Selectable markers: eGFP , NGFR
Growth in bacteria
  Bacterial resistance: Ampicillin, 100 μg/mL
  Growth temperature: 37°C
  Growth strain: NEB Stable
  Copy number: High Copy
Gene/Insert
  Gene/Insert name: miR-339-3p Sensor
  Species: H. sapiens (human)
  Insert size (bp): 171
  Entrez Gene: MIR339 (a.k.a. MIRN339, hsa-mir-339)
  Promoter: PGK
  Cloning method: Restriction Enzyme; 5′ cloning site NheI (not destroyed); 3′ cloning site AgeI (not destroyed)
  Sequencing primers: 5′ AACAGACATACAAACTAAAG
Terms and licenses: Academic/Nonprofit Terms; Industry Terms: Not Available to Industry
How to cite: AB.pCCL.sin.cPPT.GFP.miR-339-3p.sensor.PGK.dNGFR.WPRE was a gift from Brian Brown (Addgene plasmid # 85882 ; http://n2t.net/addgene:85882 ; RRID:Addgene_85882)
