>Addgene plasmid #85882 | AB.pCCL.sin.cPPT.GFP.miR-339-3p.sensor.PGK.dNGFR.WPRE | depositor partial sequence | sequence record 167370 | AB.pCCL.sin.cPPT.GFP.miR-339-3p.sensor.PGK.dNGFR.WPRE sequence 914 bps
TCGATCACGAGACTAGCCTCGAGAGATCTGATCATAATCAGCCATACCACATTTGTAGAGGTTTTACTTG
CTTTAAAAAACCTCCCACACCTCCCCCTGAACCTGAAACATAAAATGAATGCAATTGTTGTTGTTAACTT
GTTTATTGCAGCTTATAATGGTTACAAATAAGGCAATAGCATCACAAATTTCACAAATAAGGCATTTTTT
TCACTGCATTCTAGTTTTGGTTTGTCCAAACTCATCAATGTATCTTATCATGTCTGGATCTCAAATCCCT
CGGAAGCTGCGCCTGTCATCGAATTCCTGCAGCCCGGTGCATGACTAAGCTAGTACCGGTTGAGCGCCTC
GACGACAGAGCCTGAGCGCCTCGACGACAGAGCCTGAGCGCCTCGACGACAGAGCCTGAGCGCCTCGACG
ACAGAGCCTGAGCGCCTCGACGACAGAGCCTGAGCGCCTCGACGACAGAGCCGCTACGTCGACCAGTACT
CCCCAGTTAAGGTCGGCTAGCTCAGTTAGCCTCCCCCATCTCTCGACGCGGCCGCTTTACTTGTACAGCT
CGTCCATGCCGAGAGTGATCCCGGCGGCGGTCACGAACTCCAGCAGGACCATGTGATCGCGCTTCTCGTT
GGGGTCTTTGCTCAGGGCGGACTGGGTGCTCAGGTAGTGGTTGTCGGGCAGCAGCACGGGGCCGTCGCCG
ATGGGGGTGTTCTGCTGGTAGTGGTCGGCGAGCTGCACGCTGCCGTCCTCGATGTTGTGGCGGATCTTGA
AGTTCACCTTGATGCCGTTCTTCTGCTTGTCGGCCATGATATAGACGTTGTGGCTGTTGTAGTTGTACTC
CAGCTTGTGCCCCAGGATGTTGCCGTCCTCCTTGAAGTCGATGCCCTTCAGCTCGATGCGGTTCACCAGG
GTGT
